Addgene plasmid #198432: 5ZiPro
Purpose: Conformation sensitive site specific Cys-labeling
Depositing lab: Ute Hellmich & Tanja Schirmeister. Depositing organization: Johannes Gutenberg-Universitaet Mainz. Publication: The effects of allosteric and competitive inhibitors on ZIKV protease conformational dynamics explored through smFRET, nanoDSF, DSF, and (19)F NMR. Maus H, Hammerschmidt SJ, Hinze G, Barthels F, Perez Carrillo VH, Hellmich UA, Basche T, Schirmeister T. Eur J Med Chem. 2023 Oct 5;258:115573. doi: 10.1016/j.ejmech.2023.115573. Epub 2023 Jun 21. PubMed 37379675.
Backbone
  Vector backbone: pET11a
  Backbone manufacturer: MilliporeSigma (Novagen)
  Backbone size w/o insert (bp): 5677
  Vector type: Bacterial Expression
Growth in bacteria
  Bacterial resistance: Ampicillin, 100 μg/mL
  Growth temperature: 37°C
  Growth strain: DH5alpha
  Copy number: High Copy
Gene/Insert
  Gene/Insert name: glycine linked Zika virus NS2B-NS3 (alt name: glycine linked ZIKV NS2Bcf-NS3pro)
  Species: Zika Virus (KJ776791.2)
  Insert size (bp): 786
  Mutation: S84*C, R95*A, C80S, C143S, S160C, C178S,
  Promoter: T7 promoter
  Tag / fusion protein: His6-TEV (N terminal on insert)
  Cloning method: Restriction Enzyme; 5′ cloning site NdeI (not destroyed); 3′ cloning site BamHI (not destroyed)
  Sequencing primers: 5′ T7 prom; 3′ T7 term
Terms and licenses: Academic/Nonprofit Terms; Industry Terms: Not Available to Industry
How to cite: 5ZiPro was a gift from Ute Hellmich & Tanja Schirmeister (Addgene plasmid # 198432 ; http://n2t.net/addgene:198432 ; RRID:Addgene_198432)
