[The description below was written by a language model from this plasmid's Addgene catalogue record and pLannotate feature annotations shown in this document.]
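Description:
5ZiPro is a bacterial expression plasmid built on the pET11a backbone for producing an engineered Zika virus protease in E. coli. It is propagated through a ColE1/pBR322-type origin, accompanied by the bom region and the rop gene, and is selected with ampicillin via the β-lactamase gene. The record lists it as high copy, although rop is normally associated with reduced copy number. Several tetracycline-resistance fragments and the tet promoter in the annotation are non-functional pBR322 remnants typical of this vector family.

The expression cassette consists of a T7 promoter followed by a lac operator, the phage T7 gene 10 ribosome binding site, the insert cloned between NdeI and BamHI, and a T7 terminator. A plasmid-borne lacI gene supplies repressor, so expression is inducible with IPTG in hosts that provide T7 RNA polymerase. The 786 bp insert encodes the NS2B cofactor region joined by a glycine linker to the NS3 protease domain, preceded by an N-terminal His6 tag and a TEV cleavage site for purification and tag removal. The automated annotation matches this region to the Zika polyprotein; its accompanying NS5 text is generic polyprotein description, not a sign that NS5 is present. The short "SET1" hit downstream of the insert probably reflects residual T7 gene 10 sequence in the vector.

The listed mutations are S84*C, R95*A, C80S, C143S, S160C and C178S. The asterisk probably marks NS2B residues, though the record does not define it. The pattern replaces three existing cysteines with serine and introduces two new ones, consistent with the stated purpose of conformation-sensitive, site-specific cysteine labeling. The associated publication used smFRET, DSF and 19F NMR to study how allosteric and competitive inhibitors affect protease dynamics.
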