Features (pLannotate 1.2.2; 19 found; start..end, strand, type, name):
    104..208     +  promoter       AmpR promoter: bla
    209..1069    +  CDS            AmpR: β-lactamase; bla; confers resistance to ampicillin, carbenicillin, and related antibiotics
   1240..1828    +  rep_origin     ori: high-copy-number ColE1/pMB1/pBR322/pUC origin of replication
   2014..2153    -  misc_feature   bom: basis of mobility region from pBR322
   2255..2446    -  CDS            rop: Rop protein, which maintains plasmids at low copy number; rop
   2463..2843    +  CDS            YPB1_ECOLX: Protein predicted: Swiss-Prot protein existence level 4. From Escherichia coli.
   3085..3709    -  CDS            TcR (fragment): tetracycline efflux protein; tet; confers resistance to tetracycline
   3724..3745    -  protein_bind   CAP binding site: CAP binding activates transcription in the presence of cAMP. E. coli catabolite activator protein
   3758..4840    -  CDS            lacI: lac repressor; lacI; The lac repressor binds to the lac operator to inhibit transcription in E. coli. This inhibition can be relieved by adding lactose or isopropyl-β-D-thiogalactopyranoside (IPTG).
   4841..4918    -  promoter       lacI promoter: lacI
   4926..5205    -  CDS            TcR (fragment): tetracycline efflux protein; tet; confers resistance to tetracycline
   5227..5245    +  promoter       T7 promoter: promoter for bacteriophage T7 RNA polymerase
   5246..5270    +  protein_bind   lac operator: The lac repressor binds to the lac operator to inhibit transcription in E. coli. This inhibition can be relieved by adding lactose or isopropyl-β-D-thiogalactopyranoside (IPTG). lac repressor encoded by lacI
   5285..5307    +  RBS            RBS: efficient ribosome binding site from bacteriophage T7 gene 10 (Olins and Rangwala, 1989)
   5375..6097    +  CDS            POLG_ZIKVF (fragment): Experimental evidence at protein level: Swiss-Prot protein existence level 1. [RNA-directed RNA polymerase NS5]: Replicates the viral (+) and (-) RNA genome, and performs the capping of genomes in the cytoplasm (PubMed:30951555). Methylates viral RNA cap at guanine N-7 and ribose 2'-O positions. Once sufficient NS5 is expressed, binds to the cap-proximal structure and inhibits further translation of the viral genome (By similarity). Besides its role in RNA genome replication, also prevents the establishment of a cellular antiviral state by blocking the interferon-alpha/beta (IFN-alpha/beta) si
   6108..6157    +  CDS            SET1 (fragment): solubility-enhancement tag derived from T7 phage gene 10B
   6165..6212    +  terminator     T7 terminator: transcription terminator for bacteriophage T7 RNA polymerase
   6235..6339    -  CDS            TcR (fragment): tetracycline efflux protein; tet; confers resistance to tetracycline
   6387..6415    -  promoter       tet promoter: E. coli promoter for tetracycline efflux protein gene
>Addgene plasmid #198432 | 5ZiPro | addgene full sequence | sequence record 390292 | Addgene NGS Result
TTCTTGAAGACGAAAGGGCCTCGTGATACGCCTATTTTTATAGGTTAATGTCATGATAATAATGGTTTCT
TAGACGTCAGGTGGCACTTTTCGGGGAAATGTGCGCGGAACCCCTATTTGTTTATTTTTCTAAATACATT
CAAATATGTATCCGCTCATGAGACAATAACCCTGATAAATGCTTCAATAATATTGAAAAAGGAAGAGTAT
GAGTATTCAACATTTCCGTGTCGCCCTTATTCCCTTTTTTGCGGCATTTTGCCTTCCTGTTTTTGCTCAC
CCAGAAACGCTGGTGAAAGTAAAAGATGCTGAAGATCAGTTGGGTGCACGAGTGGGTTACATCGAACTGG
ATCTCAACAGCGGTAAGATCCTTGAGAGTTTTCGCCCCGAAGAACGTTTTCCAATGATGAGCACTTTTAA
AGTTCTGCTATGTGGCGCGGTATTATCCCGTGTTGACGCCGGGCAAGAGCAACTCGGTCGCCGCATACAC
TATTCTCAGAATGACTTGGTTGAGTACTCACCAGTCACAGAAAAGCATCTTACGGATGGCATGACAGTAA
GAGAATTATGCAGTGCTGCCATAACCATGAGTGATAACACTGCGGCCAACTTACTTCTGACAACGATCGG
AGGACCGAAGGAGCTAACCGCTTTTTTGCACAACATGGGGGATCATGTAACTCGCCTTGATCGTTGGGAA
CCGGAGCTGAATGAAGCCATACCAAACGACGAGCGTGACACCACGATGCCTGCAGCAATGGCAACAACGT
TGCGCAAACTATTAACTGGCGAACTACTTACTCTAGCTTCCCGGCAACAATTAATAGACTGGATGGAGGC
GGATAAAGTTGCAGGACCACTTCTGCGCTCGGCCCTTCCGGCTGGCTGGTTTATTGCTGATAAATCTGGA
GCCGGTGAGCGTGGGTCTCGCGGTATCATTGCAGCACTGGGGCCAGATGGTAAGCCCTCCCGTATCGTAG
TTATCTACACGACGGGGAGTCAGGCAACTATGGATGAACGAAATAGACAGATCGCTGAGATAGGTGCCTC
ACTGATTAAGCATTGGTAACTGTCAGACCAAGTTTACTCATATATACTTTAGATTGATTTAAAACTTCAT
TTTTAATTTAAAAGGATCTAGGTGAAGATCCTTTTTGATAATCTCATGACCAAAATCCCTTAACGTGAGT
TTTCGTTCCACTGAGCGTCAGACCCCGTAGAAAAGATCAAAGGATCTTCTTGAGATCCTTTTTTTCTGCG
CGTAATCTGCTGCTTGCAAACAAAAAAACCACCGCTACCAGCGGTGGTTTGTTTGCCGGATCAAGAGCTA
CCAACTCTTTTTCCGAAGGTAACTGGCTTCAGCAGAGCGCAGATACCAAATACTGTCCTTCTAGTGTAGC
CGTAGTTAGGCCACCACTTCAAGAACTCTGTAGCACCGCCTACATACCTCGCTCTGCTAATCCTGTTACC
AGTGGCTGCTGCCAGTGGCGATAAGTCGTGTCTTACCGGGTTGGACTCAAGACGATAGTTACCGGATAAG
GCGCAGCGGTCGGGCTGAACGGGGGGTTCGTGCACACAGCCCAGCTTGGAGCGAACGACCTACACCGAAC
TGAGATACCTACAGCGTGAGCTATGAGAAAGCGCCACGCTTCCCGAAGGGAGAAAGGCGGACAGGTATCC
GGTAAGCGGCAGGGTCGGAACAGGAGAGCGCACGAGGGAGCTTCCAGGGGGAAACGCCTGGTATCTTTAT
AGTCCTGTCGGGTTTCGCCACCTCTGACTTGAGCGTCGATTTTTGTGATGCTCGTCAGGGGGGCGGAGCC
TATGGAAAAACGCCAGCAACGCGGCCTTTTTACGGTTCCTGGCCTTTTGCTGGCCTTTTGCTCACATGTT
CTTTCCTGCGTTATCCCCTGATTCTGTGGATAACCGTATTACCGCCTTTGAGTGAGCTGATACCGCTCGC
CGCAGCCGAACGACCGAGCGCAGCGAGTCAGTGAGCGAGGAAGCGGAAGAGCGCCTGATGCGGTATTTTC
TCCTTACGCATCTGTGCGGTATTTCACACCGCAATGGTGCACTCTCAGTACAATCTGCTCTGATGCCGCA
TAGTTAAGCCAGTATACACTCCGCTATCGCTACGTGACTGGGTCATGGCTGCGCCCCGACACCCGCCAAC
ACCCGCTGACGCGCCCTGACGGGCTTGTCTGCTCCCGGCATCCGCTTACAGACAAGCTGTGACCGTCTCC
GGGAGCTGCATGTGTCAGAGGTTTTCACCGTCATCACCGAAACGCGCGAGGCAGCTGCGGTAAAGCTCAT
CAGCGTGGTCGTGAAGCGATTCACAGATGTCTGCCTGTTCATCCGCGTCCAGCTCGTTGAGTTTCTCCAG
AAGCGTTAATGTCTGGCTTCTGATAAAGCGGGCCATGTTAAGGGCGGTTTTTTCCTGTTTGGTCACTGAT
GCCTCCGTGTAAGGGGGATTTCTGTTCATGGGGGTAATGATACCGATGAAACGAGAGAGGATGCTCACGA
TACGGGTTACTGATGATGAACATGCCCGGTTACTGGAACGTTGTGAGGGTAAACAACTGGCGGTATGGAT
GCGGCGGGACCAGAGAAAAATCACTCAGGGTCAATGCCAGCGCTTCGTTAATACAGATGTAGGTGTTCCA
CAGGGTAGCCAGCAGCATCCTGCGATGCAGATCCGGAACATAATGGTGCAGGGCGCTGACTTCCGCGTTT
CCAGACTTTACGAAACACGGAAACCGAAGACCATTCATGTTGTTGCTCAGGTCGCAGACGTTTTGCAGCA
GCAGTCGCTTCACGTTCGCTCGCGTATCGGTGATTCATTCTGCTAACCAGTAAGGCAACCCCGCCAGCCT
AGCCGGGTCCTCAACGACAGGAGCACGATCATGCGCACCCGTGGCCAGGACCCAACGCTGCCCGAGATGC
GCCGCGTGCGGCTGCTGGAGATGGCGGACGCGATGGATATGTTCTGCCAAGGGTTGGTTTGCGCATTCAC
AGTTCTCCGCAAGAATTGATTGGCTCCAATTCTTGGAGTGGTGAATCCGTTAGCGAGGTGCCGCCGGCTT
CCATTCAGGTCGAGGTGGCCCGGCTCCATGCACCGCGACGCAACGCGGGGAGGCAGACAAGGTATAGGGC
GGCGCCTACAATCCATGCCAACCCGTTCCATGTGCTCGCCGAGGCGGCATAAATCGCCGTGACGATCAGC
GGTCCAATGATCGAAGTTAGGCTGGTAAGAGCCGCGAGCGATCCTTGAAGCTGTCCCTGATGGTCGTCAT
CTACCTGCCTGGACAGCATGGCCTGCAACGCGGGCATCCCGATGCCGCCGGAAGCGAGAAGAATCATAAT
GGGGAAGGCCATCCAGCCTCGCGTCGCGAACGCCAGCAAGACGTAGCCCAGCGCGTCGGCCGCCATGCCG
GCGATAATGGCCTGCTTCTCGCCGAAACGTTTGGTGGCGGGACCAGTGACGAAGGCTTGAGCGAGGGCGT
GCAAGATTCCGAATACCGCAAGCGACAGGCCGATCATCGTCGCGCTCCAGCGAAAGCGGTCCTCGCCGAA
AATGACCCAGAGCGCTGCCGGCACCTGTCCTACGAGTTGCATGATAAAGAAGACAGTCATAAGTGCGGCG
ACGATAGTCATGCCCCGCGCCCACCGGAAGGAGCTGACTGGGTTGAAGGCTCTCAAGGGCATCGGTCGAG
ATCCCGGTGCCTAATGAGTGAGCTAACTTACATTAATTGCGTTGCGCTCACTGCCCGCTTTCCAGTCGGG
AAACCTGTCGTGCCAGCTGCATTAATGAATCGGCCAACGCGCGGGGAGAGGCGGTTTGCGTATTGGGCGC
CAGGGTGGTTTTTCTTTTCACCAGTGAGACGGGCAACAGCTGATTGCCCTTCACCGCCTGGCCCTGAGAG
AGTTGCAGCAAGCGGTCCACGCTGGTTTGCCCCAGCAGGCGAAAATCCTGTTTGATGGTGGTTAACGGCG
GGATATAACATGAGCTGTCTTCGGTATCGTCGTATCCCACTACCGAGATATCCGCACCAACGCGCAGCCC
GGACTCGGTAATGGCGCGCATTGCGCCCAGCGCCATCTGATCGTTGGCAACCAGCATCGCAGTGGGAACG
ATGCCCTCATTCAGCATTTGCATGGTTTGTTGAAAACCGGACATGGCACTCCAGTCGCCTTCCCGTTCCG
CTATCGGCTGAATTTGATTGCGAGTGAGATATTTATGCCAGCCAGCCAGACGCAGACGCGCCGAGACAGA
ACTTAATGGGCCCGCTAACAGCGCGATTTGCTGGTGACCCAATGCGACCAGATGCTCCACGCCCAGTCGC
GTACCGTCTTCATGGGAGAAAATAATACTGTTGATGGGTGTCTGGTCAGAGACATCAAGAAATAACGCCG
GAACATTAGTGCAGGCAGCTTCCACAGCAATGGCATCCTGGTCATCCAGCGGATAGTTAATGATCAGCCC
ACTGACGCGTTGCGCGAGAAGATTGTGCACCGCCGCTTTACAGGCTTCGACGCCGCTTCGTTCTACCATC
GACACCACCACGCTGGCACCCAGTTGATCGGCGCGAGATTTAATCGCCGCGACAATTTGCGACGGCGCGT
GCAGGGCCAGACTGGAGGTGGCAACGCCAATCAGCAACGACTGTTTGCCCGCCAGTTGTTGTGCCACGCG
GTTGGGAATGTAATTCAGCTCCGCCATCGCCGCTTCCACTTTTTCCCGCGTTTTCGCAGAAACGTGGCTG
GCCTGGTTCACCACGCGGGAAACGGTCTGATAAGAGACACCGGCATACTCTGCGACATCGTATAACGTTA
CTGGTTTCACATTCACCACCCTGAATTGACTCTCTTCCGGGCGCTATCATGCCATACCGCGAAAGGTTTT
GCGCCATTCGATGGTGTCCGGGATCTCGACGCTCTCCCTTATGCGACTCCTGCATTAGGAAGCAGCCCAG
TAGTAGGTTGAGGCCGTTGAGCACCGCCGCCGCAAGGAATGGTGCATGCAAGGAGATGGCGCCCAACAGT
CCCCCGGCCACGGGGCCTGCCACCATACCCACGCCGAAACAAGCGCTCATGAGCCCGAAGTGGCGAGCCC
GATCTTCCCCATCGGTGATGTCGGCGATATAGGCGCCAGCAACCGCACCTGTGGCGCCGGTGATGCCGGC
CACGATGCGTCCGGCGTAGAGGATCGAGATCTCGATCCCGCGAAATTAATACGACTCACTATAGGGGAAT
TGTGAGCGGATAACAATTCCCCTCTAGAAATAATTTTGTTTAACTTTAAGAAGGAGATATACATATGGGT
AGCAGCCATCATCATCATCACCACGGCAGCGAGAACCTGTACTTTCAAGGCAGCGACATGTATATCGAGC
GTGCGGGCGACATTACCTGGGAAAAGGATGCGGAAGTTACCGGTAACAGCCCGCGTCTGGATGTTGCGCT
GGACGAAAGCGGTGACTTCTGCCTGGTTGAAGACGATGGTCCGCCGATGGCTGGCGGTGGTGGTAGCGGC
GGTGGCGGTAGCGGCGCGCTGTGGGACGTGCCGGCGCCGAAGGAAGTGAAAAAGGGCGAAACCACCGACG
GTGTTTACCGTGTGATGACCCGTCGTCTGCTGGGTAGCACCCAGGTTGGTGTTGGTGTGATGCAGGAAGG
TGTTTTCCACACCATGTGGCACGTTACCAAGGGTAGCGCGCTGCGTAGCGGCGAAGGTCGTCTGGACCCG
TATTGGGGTGATGTTAAGCAGGACCTGGTTAGCTACTCCGGTCCGTGGAAACTGGACGCGGCGTGGGATG
GTCACAGCGAAGTGCAGCTGCTGGCGGTTCCGCCGGGTGAACGTGCGCGTAACATCCAGACCCTGCCGGG
TATCTTCAAAACCAAGGACGGCGATATTGGTGCGGTTGCGCTGGATTATCCGGCGGGCACCAGCGGTAGC
CCGATTCTGGACAAATCCGGCCGTGTTATTGGCCTGTACGGTAACGGCGTTGTGATCAAGAACGGTTGCT
ACGTTAGCGCGATCACCCAGGGTCGTCGTGAGGAAGAAACCCCGGTGGAGTCCTTTGAACCGAGCATGCT
GAAAAAATAAGGATCCGGCTGCTAACAAAGCCCGAAAGGAAGCTGAGTTGGCTGCTGCCACCGCTGAGCA
ATAACTAGCATAACCCCTTGGGGCCTCTAAACGGGTCTTGAGGGGTTTTTTGCTGAAAGGAGGAACTATA
TCCGGATATCCCGCAAGAGGCCCGGCAGTACCGGCATAACCAAGCCTATGCCTACAGCATCCAGGGTGAC
GGTGCCGAGGATGACGATGAGCGCATTGTTAGATTTCATACACGGTGCCTGACTGCGTTAGCAATTTAAC
TGTGATAAACTACCGCATTAAAGCTTATCGATGATAAGCTGTCAAACATGAGAA
